>Addgene plasmid #141513 | TFORF0099 | depositor full sequence | sequence record 276675 | Full Sequence
TTAATGTAGTCTTATGCAATACTCTTGTAGTCTTGCAACATGGTAACGATGAGTTAGCAACATGCCTTAC
AAGGAGAGAAAAAGCACCGTGCATGCCGATTGGTGGAAGTAAGGTGGTACGATCGTGCCTTATTAGGAAG
GCAACAGACGGGTCTGACATGGATTGGACGAACCACTGAATTGCCGCATTGCAGAGATATTGTATTTAAG
TGCCTAGCTCGATACATAAACGGGTCTCTCTGGTTAGACCAGATCTGAGCCTGGGAGCTCTCTGGCTAAC
TAGGGAACCCACTGCTTAAGCCTCAATAAAGCTTGCCTTGAGTGCTTCAAGTAGTGTGTGCCCGTCTGTT
GTGTGACTCTGGTAACTAGAGATCCCTCAGACCCTTTTAGTCAGTGTGGAAAATCTCTAGCAGTGGCGCC
CGAACAGGGACTTGAAAGCGAAAGGGAAACCAGAGGAGCTCTCTCGACGCAGGACTCGGCTTGCTGAAGC
GCGCACGGCAAGAGGCGAGGGGCGGCGACTGGTGAGTACGCCAAAAATTTTGACTAGCGGAGGCTAGAAG
GAGAGAGATGGGTGCGAGAGCGTCAGTATTAAGCGGGGGAGAATTAGATCGCGATGGGAAAAAATTCGGT
TAAGGCCAGGGGGAAAGAAAAAATATAAATTAAAACATATAGTATGGGCAAGCAGGGAGCTAGAACGATT
CGCAGTTAATCCTGGCCTGTTAGAAACATCAGAAGGCTGTAGACAAATACTGGGACAGCTACAACCATCC
CTTCAGACAGGATCAGAAGAACTTAGATCATTATATAATACAGTAGCAACCCTCTATTGTGTGCATCAAA
GGATAGAGATAAAAGACACCAAGGAAGCTTTAGACAAGATAGAGGAAGAGCAAAACAAAAGTAAGACCAC
CGCACAGCAAGCGGCCGCTGATCTTCAGACCTGGAGGAGGAGATATGAGGGACAATTGGAGAAGTGAATT
ATATAAATATAAAGTAGTAAAAATTGAACCATTAGGAGTAGCACCCACCAAGGCAAAGAGAAGAGTGGTG
CAGAGAGAAAAAAGAGCAGTGGGAATAGGAGCTTTGTTCCTTGGGTTCTTGGGAGCAGCAGGAAGCACTA
TGGGCGCAGCGTCAATGACGCTGACGGTACAGGCCAGACAATTATTGTCTGGTATAGTGCAGCAGCAGAA
CAATTTGCTGAGGGCTATTGAGGCGCAACAGCATCTGTTGCAACTCACAGTCTGGGGCATCAAGCAGCTC
CAGGCAAGAATCCTGGCTGTGGAAAGATACCTAAAGGATCAACAGCTCCTGGGGATTTGGGGTTGCTCTG
GAAAACTCATTTGCACCACTGCTGTGCCTTGGAATGCTAGTTGGAGTAATAAATCTCTGGAACAGATTTG
GAATCACACGACCTGGATGGAGTGGGACAGAGAAATTAACAATTACACAAGCTTAATACACTCCTTAATT
GAAGAATCGCAAAACCAGCAAGAAAAGAATGAACAAGAATTATTGGAATTAGATAAATGGGCAAGTTTGT
GGAATTGGTTTAACATAACAAATTGGCTGTGGTATATAAAATTATTCATAATGATAGTAGGAGGCTTGGT
AGGTTTAAGAATAGTTTTTGCTGTACTTTCTATAGTGAATAGAGTTAGGCAGGGATATTCACCATTATCG
TTTCAGACCCACCTCCCAACCCCGAGGGGACCCATGCATTGCATCTCAATTAGTCAGCAACCAGGTGTGG
AAAGTCCCCAGGCTCCCCAGCAGGCAGAAGTATGCAAAGCATGCGTCTCAATTAGTCAGCAACCATAGTC
CCGCCCCTAACTCCGCCCATCCCGCCCCTAACTCCGCCCAGTTCCGCCCATTCTCCGCCCCATGGCTGAC
TAATTTTTTTTATTTATGCAGAGGCCGAGGCCGCCTCGGCCTCTGAGCTATTCCAGAAGTAGTGAGGAGG
CTTTTTTGGAGGCCTAGGCTTTTGCAAAAAGCTTTCTAGAGGTACCACCGGAGCTTACCATGACCGAGTA
CAAGCCCACGGTGCGCCTCGCCACCCGCGACGACGTCCCCAGGGCCGTACGCACCCTCGCCGCCGCGTTC
GCCGACTACCCCGCCACGCGCCACACCGTCGATCCGGACCGCCACATCGAGCGGGTCACCGAGCTGCAAG
AACTCTTCCTCACGCGCGTCGGGCTCGACATCGGCAAGGTGTGGGTCGCGGACGACGGCGCCGCCGTGGC
GGTCTGGACCACGCCGGAGAGCGTCGAAGCGGGGGCGGTGTTCGCCGAGATCGGCCCGCGCATGGCCGAG
TTGAGCGGTTCCCGGCTGGCCGCGCAGCAACAGATGGAAGGCCTCCTGGCGCCGCACCGGCCCAAGGAGC
CCGCGTGGTTCCTGGCCACCGTCGGCGTCTCGCCCGACCACCAGGGCAAGGGTCTGGGCAGCGCCGTCGT
GCTCCCCGGAGTGGAGGCGGCCGAGCGCGCCGGGGTGCCCGCCTTCCTGGAGACCTCCGCGCCCCGCAAC
CTCCCCTTCTACGAGCGGCTCGGCTTCACCGTCACCGCCGACGTCGAGGTGCCCGAAGGACCGCGCACCT
GGTGCATGACCCGCAAGCCCGGTGCCAGTTAACGAATTCTAGATCTTGAGACAAATGGCAGTATTCATCC
ACAATTTTAAAAGAAAAGGGGGGATTGGGGGGTACAGTGCAGGGGAAAGAATAGTAGACATAATAGCAAC
AGACATACAAACTAAAGAATTACAAAAACAAATTACAAAAATTCAAAATTTTCGGGTTTATTACAGGGAC
AGCAGAGATCCACTTTGGCGCCGGCTCGAGGCCTGCAGGTGCAAAGATGGATAAAGTTTTAAACAGAGAG
GAATCTTTGCAGCTAATGGACCTTCTAGGTCTTGAAAGGAGTGGGAATTGGCTCCGGTGCCCGTCAGTGG
GCAGAGCGCACATCGCCCACAGTCCCCGAGAAGTTGGGGGGAGGGGTCGGCAATTGAACCGGTGCCTAGA
GAAGGTGGCGCGGGGTAAACTGGGAAAGTGATGTCGTGTACTGGCTCCGCCTTTTTCCCGAGGGTGGGGG
AGAACCGTATATAAGTGCAGTAGTCGCCGTGAACGTTCTTTTTCGCAACGGGTTTGCCGCCAGAACACAG
GTAAGTGCCGTGTGTGGTTCCCGCGGGCCTGGCCTCTTTACGGGTTATGGCCCTTGCGTGCCTTGAATTA
CTTCCACCTGGCTGCAGTACGTGATTCTTGATCCCGAGCTTCGGGTTGGAAGTGGGTGGGAGAGTTCGAG
GCCTTGCGCTTAAGGAGCCCCTTCGCCTCGTGCTTGAGTTGAGGCCTGGCCTGGGCGCTGGGGCCGCCGC
GTGCGAATCTGGTGGCACCTTCGCGCCTGTCTCGCTGCTTTCGATAAGTCTCTAGCCATTTAAAATTTTT
GATGACCTGCTGCGACGCTTTTTTTCTGGCAAGATAGTCTTGTAAATGCGGGCCAAGATCTGCACACTGG
TATTTCGGTTTTTGGGGCCGCGGGCGGCGACGGGGCCCGTGCGTCCCAGCGCACATGTTCGGCGAGGCGG
GGCCTGCGAGCGCGGCCACCGAGAATCGGACGGGGGTAGTCTCAAGCTGGCCGGCCTGCTCTGGTGCCTG
GCCTCGCGCCGCCGTGTATCGCCCCGCCCTGGGCGGCAAGGCTGGCCCGGTCGGCACCAGTTGCGTGAGC
GGAAAGATGGCCGCTTCCCGGCCCTGCTGCAGGGAGCTCAAAATGGAGGACGCGGCGCTCGGGAGAGCGG
GCGGGTGAGTCACCCACACAAAGGAAAAGGGCCTTTCCGTCCTCAGCCGTCGCTTCATGTGACTCCACGG
AGTACCGGGCGCCGTCCAGGCACCTCGATTAGTTCTCGAGCTTTTGGAGTACGTCGTCTTTAGGTTGGGG
GGAGGGGTTTTATGCGATGGAGTTTCCCCACACTGAGTGGGTGGAGACTGAAGTTAGGCCAGCTTGGCAC
TTGATGTAATTCTCCTTGGAATTTGCCCTTTTTGAGTTTGGATCTTGGTTCATTCTCAAGCCTCAGACAG
TGGTTCAAAGTTTTTTTCTTCCATTTCAGGTGTCGTGAGGCTAGCACCGCCACCATGGACCTGGAGGAGT
TTTTGTCAGAAAATGGCATTCCCCCCAGCCCATCTCAGCATGACCACAGCCCTCACCCTCCTGGGCTGCA
GCCAGCTTCCTCGGCTGCCCCCTCGGTCATGGACCTCAGCAGCCGGGCCTCTGCACCCCTTCACCCTGGC
ATCCCATCTCCGAACTGTATGCAGAGCCCCATCAGACCAGGTCAGCTGTTGCCAGCAAACCGCAATACAC
CAAGTCCCATTGATCCTGACACCATCCAGGTCCCAGTGGGTTATGAGCCAGACCCAGCAGATCTTGCCCT
TTCCAGCATCCCTGGCCAGGAAATGTTTGACCCTCGCAAACGCAAGTTCTCTGAGGAAGAACTGAAGCCA
CAGCCCATGATCAAGAAAGCTCGCAAAGTCTTCATCCCTGATGACCTGAAGGATGACAAGTACTGGGCAA
GGCGCAGAAAGAACAACATGGCAGCCAAGCGCTCCCGCGACGCCCGGAGGCTGAAAGAGAACCAGATCGC
CATCCGGGCCTCGTTCCTGGAGAAGGAGAACTCGGCCCTCCGCCAGGAGGTGGCTGACTTGAGGAAGGAG
CTGGGCAAATGCAAGAACATACTTGCCAAGTATGAGGCCAGGCACGGGCCCCTGTAGTAATGAACTAGTC
CGTAACTTGAAAGTATTTCGATTTCTTGGCTTTATATATCTTGTGGAAAGGACGAGAACAAATTACGGTG
GAGCTGCAAACGCGTTAAGTCGACAATCAACCTCTGGATTACAAAATTTGTGAAAGATTGACTGGTATTC
TTAACTATGTTGCTCCTTTTACGCTATGTGGATACGCTGCTTTAATGCCTTTGTATCATGCTATTGCTTC
CCGTATGGCTTTCATTTTCTCCTCCTTGTATAAATCCTGGTTGCTGTCTCTTTATGAGGAGTTGTGGCCC
GTTGTCAGGCAACGTGGCGTGGTGTGCACTGTGTTTGCTGACGCAACCCCCACTGGTTGGGGCATTGCCA
CCACCTGTCAGCTCCTTTCCGGGACTTTCGCTTTCCCCCTCCCTATTGCCACGGCGGAACTCATCGCCGC
CTGCCTTGCCCGCTGCTGGACAGGGGCTCGGCTGTTGGGCACTGACAATTCCGTGGTGTTGTCGGGGAAA
TCATCGTCCTTTCCTTGGCTGCTCGCCTGTGTTGCCACCTGGATTCTGCGCGGGACGTCCTTCTGCTACG
TCCCTTCGGCCCTCAATCCAGCGGACCTTCCTTCCCGCGGCCTGCTGCCGGCTCTGCGGCCTCTTCCGCG
TCTTCGCCTTCGCCCTCAGACGAGTCGGATCTCCCTTTGGGCCGCCTCCCCGCGTCGACTTTAAGACCAA
TGACTTACAAGGCAGCTGTAGATCTTAGCCACTTTTTAAAAGAAAAGGGGGGACTGGAAGGGCTAATTCA
CTCCCAACGAAGACAAGATCTGCTTTTTGCTTGTACTGGGTCTCTCTGGTTAGACCAGATCTGAGCCTGG
GAGCTCTCTGGCTAACTAGGGAACCCACTGCTTAAGCCTCAATAAAGCTTGCCTTGAGTGCTTCAAGTAG
TGTGTGCCCGTCTGTTGTGTGACTCTGGTAACTAGAGATCCCTCAGACCCTTTTAGTCAGTGTGGAAAAT
CTCTAGCAGTACGTATAGTAGTTCATGTCATCTTATTATTCAGTATTTATAACTTGCAAAGAAATGAATA
TCAGAGAGTGAGAGGAACTTGTTTATTGCAGCTTATAATGGTTACAAATAAAGCAATAGCATCACAAATT
TCACAAATAAAGCATTTTTTTCACTGCATTCTAGTTGTGGTTTGTCCAAACTCATCAATGTATCTTATCA
TGTCTGGCTCTAGCTATCCCGCCCCTAACTCCGCCCATCCCGCCCCTAACTCCGCCCAGTTCCGCCCATT
CTCCGCCCCATGGCTGACTAATTTTTTTTATTTATGCAGAGGCCGAGGCCGCCTCGGCCTCTGAGCTATT
CCAGAAGTAGTGAGGAGGCTTTTTTGGAGGCCTAGGGACGTACCCAATTCGCCCTATAGTGAGTCGTATT
ACGCGCGCTCACTGGCCGTCGTTTTACAACGTCGTGACTGGGAAAACCCTGGCGTTACCCAACTTAATCG
CCTTGCAGCACATCCCCCTTTCGCCAGCTGGCGTAATAGCGAAGAGGCCCGCACCGATCGCCCTTCCCAA
CAGTTGCGCAGCCTGAATGGCGAATGGG
[124 nt withheld, positions 6329-6452]
C
[91 nt withheld, positions 6454-6544]
A
[49 nt withheld, positions 6546-6594]
CCTTTGACGTTGGAGTCCACGTTCTTT
[37 nt withheld, positions 6622-6658]
ACCCTATCTCGGTCTATTCTTTTGATTTATAAGGGATTTTGCCGATTTCGGCCTATTGGTTAAAAAATGA
GCTGATTTAACAAAAATTTAACGCGAATTTTAACAAAATATTAACGCTTACAATTTAGGTGGCACTTTTC
GGGGAAATGTGCGCGGAACCCCTATTTGTTTATTTTTCTAAATACATTCAAATATGTATCCGCTCATGAG
ACAATAACCCTGATAAATGCTTCAATAATATTGAAAAAGGAAGAGTATGAGTATTCAACATTTCCGTGTC
GCCCTTATTCCCTTTTTTGCGGCATTTTGCCTTCCTGTTTTTGCTCACCCAGAAACGCTGGTGAAAGTAA
AAGATGCTGAAGATCAGTTGGGTGCACGAGTGGGTTACATCGAACTGGATCTCAACAGCGGTAAGATCCT
TGAGAGTTTTCGCCCCGAAGAACGTTTTCCAATGATGAGCACTTTTAAAGTTCTGCTATGTGGCGCGGTA
TTATCCCGTATTGACGCCGGGCAAGAGCAACTCGGTCGCCGCATACACTATTCTCAGAATGACTTGGTTG
AGTACTCACCAGTCACAGAAAAGCATCTTACGGATGGCATGACAGTAAGAGAATTATGCAGTGCTGCCAT
AACCATGAGTGATAACACTGCGGCCAACTTACTTCTGACAACGATCGGAGGACCGAAGGAGCTAACCGCT
TTTTTGCACAACATGGGGGATCATGTAACTCGCCTTGATCGTTGGGAACCGGAGCTGAATGAAGCCATAC
CAAACGACGAGCGTGACACCACGATGCCTGTAGCAATGGCAACAACGTTGCGCAAACTATTAACTGGCGA
ACTACTTACTCTAGCTTCCCGGCAACAATTAATAGACTGGATGGAGGCGGATAAAGTTGCAGGACCACTT
CTGCGCTCGGCCCTTCCGGCTGGCTGGTTTATTGCTGATAAATCTGGAGCCGGTGAGCGTGGGTCTCGCG
GTATCATTGCAGCACTGGGGCCAGATGGTAAGCCCTCCCGTATCGTAGTTATCTACACGACGGGGAGTCA
GGCAACTATGGATGAACGAAATAGACAGATCGCTGAGATAGGTGCCTCACTGATTAAGCATTGGTAACTG
TCAGACCAAGTTTACTCATATATACTTTAGATTGATTTAAAACTTCATTTTTAATTTAAAAGGATCTAGG
TGAAGATCCTTTTTGATAATCTCATGACCAAAATCCCTTAACGTGAGTTTTCGTTCCACTGAGCGTCAGA
CCCCGTAGAAAAGATCAAAGGATCTTCTTGAGATCCTTTTTTTCTGCGCGTAATCTGCTGCTTGCAAACA
AAAAAACCACCGCTACCAGCGGTGGTTTGTTTGCCGGATCAAGAGCTACCAACTCTTTTTCCGAAGGTAA
CTGGCTTCAGCAGAGCGCAGATACCAAATACTGTTCTTCTAGTGTAGCCGTAGTTAGGCCACCACTTCAA
GAACTCTGTAGCACCGCCTACATACCTCGCTCTGCTAATCCTGTTACCAGTGGCTGCTGCCAGTGGCGAT
AAGTCGTGTCTTACCGGGTTGGACTCAAGACGATAGTTACCGGATAAGGCGCAGCGGTCGGGCTGAACGG
GGGGTTCGTGCACACAGCCCAGCTTGGAGCGAACGACCTACACCGAACTGAGATACCTACAGCGTGAGCT
ATGAGAAAGCGCCACGCTTCCCGAAGGGAGAAAGGCGGACAGGTATCCGGTAAGCGGCAGGGTCGGAACA
GGAGAGCGCACGAGGGAGCTTCCAGGGGGAAACGCCTGGTATCTTTATAGTCCTGTCGGGTTTCGCCACC
TCTGACTTGAGCGTCGATTTTTGTGATGCTCGTCAGGGGGGCGGAGCCTATGGAAAAACGCCAGCAACGC
GGCCTTTTTACGGTTCCTGGCCTTTTGCTGGCCTTTTGCTCACATGTTCTTTCCTGCGTTATCCCCTGAT
TCTGTGGATAACCGTATTACCGCCTTTGAGTGAGCTGATACCGCTCGCCGCAGCCGAACGACCGAGCGCA
GCGAGTCAGTGAGCGAGGAAGCGGAAGAGCGCCCAATACGCAAACCGCCTCTCCCCGCGCGTTGGCCGAT
TCATTAATGCAGCTGGCACGACAGGTTTCCCGACTGGAAAGCGGGCAGTGAGCGCAACGCAATTAATGTG
AGTTAGCTCACTCATTAGGCACCCCAGGCTTTACACTTTATGCTTCCGGCTCGTATGTTGTGTGGAATTG
TGAGCGGATAACAATTTCACACAGGAAACAGCTATGACCATGATTACGCCAAGCGCGCAATTAACCCTCA
CTAAAGGGAACAAAAGCTGGAGCTGCAAGC
Features (pLannotate 1.2.2; 31 found; start..end, strand, type, name):
      5..231     +  promoter       RSV promoter: Rous sarcoma virus enhancer/promoter
    232..412     +  LTR            5' LTR (truncated): truncated 5' long terminal repeat (LTR) from HIV-1
    459..584     +  misc_feature   HIV-1 Ψ: packaging signal of human immunodeficiency virus type 1
    568..931     +  CDS            HIV-1 gag (fragment): gag protein from human immunodeficiency virus 1; gag
   1077..1310    +  misc_feature   RRE: The Rev response element (RRE) of HIV-1 allows for Rev-dependent mRNA export from the nucleus to the cytoplasm.
   1687..1713    +  CDS            Rev (fragment): human immunodeficiency virus 1 (HIV-1) Rev protein; rev; enhances nuclear export of unspliced and incompletely spliced viral mRNAs
   1720..1743    +  promoter       SV40 promoter (fragment): SV40 early promoter
   1744..1815    +  promoter       SV40 promoter (fragment): SV40 enhancer and early promoter
   1839..1974    +  rep_origin     SV40 ori: SV40 origin of replication
   2020..2616    +  CDS            PuroR (fragment): puromycin N-acetyltransferase; pac from Streptomyces; confers resistance to puromycin
   2665..2782    +  misc_feature   cPPT/CTS: central polypurine tract and central termination sequence of HIV-1
   2847..2913    +  CDS            small t antigen (fragment): SV40 (simian virus 40) small t antigen
   2920..4098    +  promoter       EF-1α promoter: strong constitutive promoter for human elongation factor EF-1α
   4115..4744    +  CDS            HLF (fragment): HLF_HUMAN - Experimental evidence at protein level: Swiss-Prot protein existence level 1. From Homo sapiens (Human).
   4760..4813    +  promoter       U6 promoter (fragment): RNA polymerase III promoter for human U6 snRNA
   4855..5443    +  misc_feature   WPRE: woodchuck hepatitis virus posttranscriptional regulatory element
   5494..5513    +  misc_feature   cPPT/CTS (fragment): central polypurine tract and central termination sequence of HIV-1
   5515..5748    +  LTR            3' LTR (ΔU3): self-inactivating 3' long terminal repeat (LTR) from HIV-1
   5826..5947    +  polyA_signal   SV40 poly(A) signal: SV40 polyadenylation signal
   5987..6122    +  rep_origin     SV40 ori: SV40 origin of replication
   6143..6161    -  promoter       T7 promoter: promoter for bacteriophage T7 RNA polymerase
   6169..6324    +  CDS            lacZα (fragment): LacZα fragment of β-galactosidase; lacZ fragment
   6329..6757    +  rep_origin     f1 ori (sequence partly withheld): f1 bacteriophage origin of replication; arrow indicates direction of (+) strand synthesis
   6810..6914    +  promoter       AmpR promoter: bla
   6915..7775    +  CDS            AmpR: β-lactamase; bla; confers resistance to ampicillin, carbenicillin, and related antibiotics
   7946..8534    +  rep_origin     ori: high-copy-number ColE1/pMB1/pBR322/pUC origin of replication
   8717..8809    +  CDS            lacI (fragment): lac repressor; lacI; The lac repressor binds to the lac operator to inhibit transcription in E. coli. This inhibition can be relieved by adding lactose or isopropyl-β-D-thiogalactopyranoside (IPTG).
   8822..8843    +  protein_bind   CAP binding site: CAP binding activates transcription in the presence of cAMP. E. coli catabolite activator protein
   8858..8888    +  promoter       lac promoter: promoter for the E. coli lac operon
   8896..8912    +  protein_bind   lac operator: The lac repressor binds to the lac operator to inhibit transcription in E. coli. This inhibition can be relieved by adding lactose or isopropyl-β-D-thiogalactopyranoside (IPTG). lac repressor encoded by lacI
   8957..8975    +  promoter       T3 promoter: promoter for bacteriophage T3 RNA polymerase
