[The description below was written by a language model from this plasmid's Addgene catalogue record and pLannotate feature annotations shown in this document.]
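Description:
TFORF0099 is a lentiviral mammalian expression plasmid built on the pLX_TRC317 backbone from the Broad Institute Genetic Perturbation Platform. It carries the human HLF transcription factor open reading frame together with a unique 24-bp barcode. In bacteria it is maintained through a high-copy ColE1/pUC-type origin and selected with ampicillin via the bla gene. An f1 origin and remnants of a lac/lacZα cloning region with T7 and T3 promoters are also annotated in the backbone. The depositor warns of possible plasmid recombination, a known issue for LTR-containing vectors.

The viral portion has a third-generation-style layout. An RSV promoter drives a truncated HIV-1 5' LTR, followed by the Ψ packaging signal, a gag fragment, the RRE for Rev-dependent export of the genomic RNA, and a cPPT/CTS. A self-inactivating ΔU3 3' LTR and an SV40 poly(A) signal close the transfer cassette.

Two expression units sit between the LTRs. An SV40 early promoter drives puromycin N-acetyltransferase for selecting transduced cells. Downstream, the strong constitutive EF-1α promoter drives the synthesized HLF ORF, recorded as a 734-bp insert corresponding to several listed transcript isoforms. A WPRE after the ORF enhances transcript stability and expression. The feature table does not annotate the barcode itself. A short U6 promoter-like fragment lies between the ORF and the WPRE, and the record does not explain its role.

The plasmid belongs to a barcoded transcription factor ORF collection. In pooled overexpression screens, such as directed differentiation studies, the barcode identifies which factor each cell received.
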