Addgene plasmid #141513: TFORF0099
Purpose: Lentiviral vector for overexpressing the HLF transcription factor ORF with a unique 24-bp barcode. Barcodes facilitate identification of transcription factors in pooled screens.
Depositing lab: Feng Zhang. Depositing organization: Broad Institute. Publication: A transcription factor atlas of directed differentiation. Joung J, Ma S, Tay T, Geiger-Schuller KR, Kirchgatterer PC, Verdine VK, Guo B, Arias-Garcia MA, Allen WE, Singh A, Kuksenko O, Abudayyeh OO, Gootenberg JS, Fu Z, Macrae RK, Buenrostro JD, Regev A, Zhang F. Cell. 2023 Jan 5;186(1):209-229.e26. doi: 10.1016/j.cell.2022.11.026. PubMed 36608654.
Backbone
  Vector backbone: pLX_TRC317
  Backbone manufacturer: Broad Institute Genetic Perturbation Platform
  Backbone size w/o insert (bp): 8264
  Vector type: Mammalian Expression, Lentiviral
  Selectable markers: Puromycin
Growth in bacteria
  Bacterial resistance: Ampicillin, 100 μg/mL
  Growth temperature: 37°C
  Growth strain: NEB Stable
  Copy number: High Copy
Gene/Insert
  Gene/Insert name: HLF
  Species: H. sapiens (human)
  Insert size (bp): 734
  Entrez Gene: HLF (a.k.a. MGC33822)
  Promoter: EF1a
  Cloning method: Unknown
  Sequencing primers: 5′ GGGTGGAGACTGAAGTTAGGCCAG; 3′ CACATAGCGTAAAAGGAGCAACATAG
Terms and licenses: Academic/Nonprofit Terms; Industry Terms: Not Available to Industry
Depositor comments: XM_017024556,ENST00000430986,ENST00000573945,ENST00000575345 . The transcription factor ORF portion of this plasmid was synthesized by Genewiz. Please test multiple small colonies in case of plasmid recombination. To make this collection available in a timely manner, a portion of this collection was not fully sequenced by Addgene. If an Addgene verified full plasmid sequence is not available, please contact us prior to placing an order to request the full sequence.
How to cite: TFORF0099 was a gift from Feng Zhang (Addgene plasmid # 141513 ; http://n2t.net/addgene:141513 ; RRID:Addgene_141513)
