>Addgene plasmid #141513 | TFORF0099 | depositor partial sequence | sequence record 276676 | Insert
ACCGCCACCATGGACCTGGAGGAGTTTTTGTCAGAAAATGGCATTCCCCCCAGCCCATCTCAGCATGACC
ACAGCCCTCACCCTCCTGGGCTGCAGCCAGCTTCCTCGGCTGCCCCCTCGGTCATGGACCTCAGCAGCCG
GGCCTCTGCACCCCTTCACCCTGGCATCCCATCTCCGAACTGTATGCAGAGCCCCATCAGACCAGGTCAG
CTGTTGCCAGCAAACCGCAATACACCAAGTCCCATTGATCCTGACACCATCCAGGTCCCAGTGGGTTATG
AGCCAGACCCAGCAGATCTTGCCCTTTCCAGCATCCCTGGCCAGGAAATGTTTGACCCTCGCAAACGCAA
GTTCTCTGAGGAAGAACTGAAGCCACAGCCCATGATCAAGAAAGCTCGCAAAGTCTTCATCCCTGATGAC
CTGAAGGATGACAAGTACTGGGCAAGGCGCAGAAAGAACAACATGGCAGCCAAGCGCTCCCGCGACGCCC
GGAGGCTGAAAGAGAACCAGATCGCCATCCGGGCCTCGTTCCTGGAGAAGGAGAACTCGGCCCTCCGCCA
GGAGGTGGCTGACTTGAGGAAGGAGCTGGGCAAATGCAAGAACATACTTGCCAAGTATGAGGCCAGGCAC
GGGCCCCTGTAGTAATGAACTAGTCCGTAACTTGAAAGTATTTCGATTTCTTGGCTTTATATATCTTGTG
GAAAGGACGAGAACAAATTACGGTGGAGCTGCAA
