>Addgene plasmid #141513 | TFORF0099 | depositor partial sequence | sequence record 276677 | Barcode
GAACAAATTACGGTGGAGCTGCAA
