>Addgene plasmid #141513 | TFORF0099 | addgene partial sequence | sequence record 319887 | WPRE-R 5'-CATAGCGTAAAAGGAGCAACA-3'
CCTCAGCAGCCGGGCCTCTGCACCCCTTCACCCTGGCATCCCATCTCCGAACTGTATGCAGAGCCCCATC
AGACCAGGTCAGCTGTTGCCAGCAAACCGCAATACACCAAGTCCCATTGATCCTGACACCATCCAGGTCC
CAGTGGGTTATGAGCCAGACCCAGCAGATCTTGCCCTTTCCAGCATCCCTGGCCAGGAAATGTTTGACCC
TCGCAAACGCAAGTTCTCTGAGGAAGAACTGAAGCCACAGCCCATGATCAAGAAAGCTCGCAAAGTCTTC
ATCCCTGATGACCTGAAGGATGACAAGTACTGGGCAAGGCGCAGAAAGAACAACATGGCAGCCAAGCGCT
CCCGCGACGCCCGGAGGCTGAAAGAGAACCAGATCGCCATCCGGGCCTCGTTCCTGGAGAAGGAGAACTC
GGCCCTCCGCCAGGAGGTGGCTGACTTGAGGAAGGAGCTGGGCAAATGCAAGAACATACTTGCCAAGTAT
GAGGCCAGGCACGGGCCCCTGTAGTAATGAACTAGTCCGTAACTTGAAAGTATTTCGATTTCTTGGCTTT
ATATATCTTGTGGAAAGGACGAGAACAAATTACGGTGGAGCTGCAAACGCGTTAAGTCGACAATCAACCT
CTGGATTACAAAAT
